>Addgene plasmid #201084 | pPOTv7-hygro-tagRFPt | addgene full sequence | sequence record 399908 | Addgene NGS Result
GGGCGAATTGGGCCCGTATAATGCAGACCTGCTGCAAGCTAGGGGCACAGCAAGGTCTTCTGAAATTCAT
GTTTTTTTTTTTTTTACTCTGCATTGCAGTCTCCGCTCTTATTTAGTTTTGCTTTACGTAAGGTCTCGTT
GCTGCCATAAAATAAGCTCTAGTGGAATTCATGAAAAAGCCTGAACTCACCGCGACGTCTGTCGAGAAGT
TTCTGATCGAAAAGTTCGACAGCGTCTCCGACCTGATGCAGCTCTCGGAGGGCGAAGAATCTCGTGCTTT
CAGCTTCGATGTAGGAGGGCGTGGATATGTCCTGCGGGTAAATAGCTGCGCCGATGGTTTCTACAAAGAT
CGTTATGTTTATCGGCACTTTGCATCGGCCGCGCTCCCGATTCCGGAAGTGCTTGACATTGGGGAATTTA
GCGAGAGCCTGACCTATTGCATCTCCCGCCGTGCACAGGGTGTCACGTTGCAAGACCTGCCTGAAACCGA
ACTGCCCGCTGTTCTGCAGCCGGTCGCGGAGGCAATGGATGCGATCGCTGCGGCCGATCTTAGCCAGACG
AGCGGGTTCGGCCCATTCGGACCGCAAGGAATCGGTCAATACACTACATGGCGTGATTTTATATGCGCGA
TTGCTGATCCCCATGTGTATCACTGGCAAACTGTGATGGACGACACCGTCAGTGCGTCCGTCGCGCAGGC
TCTCGATGAGCTGATGCTTTGGGCCGAGGACTGCCCCGAAGTCCGGCACCTCGTGCACGCGGATTTCGGC
TCCAACAATGTCCTGACGGACAATGGCCGCATAACAGCGGTCATTGACTGGAGCGAGGCGATGTTCGGGG
ATTCCCAATACGAGGTCGCCAACATCTTCTTCTGGAGGCCGTGGTTGGCTTGTATGGAGCAGCAGACGCG
CTACTTCGAGCGGAGGCATCCGGAGCTTGCAGGATCGCCTCGGCTCCGGGCGTATATGCTCCGCATTGGT
CTTGACCAACTCTATCAGAGCTTGGTTGACGGCAATTTCGATGATGCAGCTTGGGCGCAGGGTCGATGCG
ACGCAATCGTCCGATCCGGAGCCGGGACTGTCGGGCGTACACAAATCGCCCGCAGAAGCGCGGCCGTCTG
GACCGATGGCTGTGTAGAAGTACTCGCCGATAGTGGAAACCGACGCCCCAGCACTCGTCCGAGGGCAAAG
GAATAGCCATGGTGCCCATTTAGTTGGCCTTTCCCTTGTCTCGTGTCTTTTCCGTGGAAAGGTTCCCGGA
GTAATCTGATGGCACAGCAGGGAGGTGCGCCTGCAGGTTGGTTAGGAAGGGGGGATGATGTAAAAGAAGA
AAATGGGGGGATTCGAGCCCCACGCGTTGCTCAAGCTGTGTAGCGCAGGCGTTTCCTTACATATTTCTCT
AACAGGCACGGAAGCCTAACAAATACACTTGGCTTATTTTTTTGCCCCCTCATGTCTTGTACAAATATTT
GCGATAGCTTAGCTATCAGCCACATTAATCAAACAAGTATACCAACAAGCCCGAAAACAGAAACTCAACT
GCAACGGGTACCTATGGGTTCTGGTAGTGGTTCCGGTTCCGGTTCTAAGCTTGTCTCGAAGGGAGAGGAG
CTTATAAAGGAAAATATGCACATGAAGTTATATATGGAAGGAACGGTTAATAATCACCATTTTAAATGTA
CGTCAGAAGGTGAAGGAAAGCCATACGAGGGCACACAGACTATGAGGATAAAGGTTGTCGAGGGAGGCCC
ACTGCCTTTCGCGTTCGATATTCTCGCCACGTCTTTTATGTATGGCTCAAGGACTTTCATCAATCATACG
CAGGGCATCCCGGACTTTTTCAAGCAGAGTTTTCCTGAGGGGTTTACGTGGGAGCGTGTTACCACATACG
AAGATGGAGGAGTGCTTACCGCAACTCAGGACACTTCATTACAAGACGGATGCCTGATCTATAACGTTAA
GATCCGCGGAGTGAATTTCCCGAGTAACGGACCAGTGATGCAAAAGAAAACACTTGGATGGGAAGCTAAC
ACGGAGATGTTGTATCCCGCAGATGGGGGTTTGGAGGGCAGGACAGACATGGCATTAAAATTGGTGGGCG
GTGGTCACCTGATCTGTAATTTTAAGACGACGTATCGAAGTAAGAAACCTGCTAAGAACTTGAAGATGCC
AGGGGTCTACTACGTCGATCATCGCCTTGAGAGGATTAAAGAGGCAGATAAGGAGACCTATGTAGAACAG
CACGAGGTGGCTGTGGCCCGTTACTGCGATCTGCCCTCGAAGTTAGGTCACAAATTAAACGGCATGGACG
AATTGTACAAGGGATCCGGATCAGGATCTGGATCAGGATCGGGTAGTTAAGAGCTCCGCTGCGCTTAAAT
GTCTTTCATTATAATCAATGTATAACCTTTATGTAGTATTTCAATCTATGCCGCTGTGTACGTGCACTGC
GGTGCCTATCCTTCGGCATTAGAGAGTCACTGTTTGTGTAGATCGTAGCTGCATGTCTGACATCTGGTTC
ATTAGTGCCGTTTTGAGTCTGCACTGTTGTGCAACTTGATATTCATCACTGCACACCAACCGTGTGTTTC
CTCCTTTGGGTGCACCCTTTAATCCTTGTCTTCTCCTTTTTTGTCTCTTTCCCCCTCGAAAAGGTGTCAA
ACTACTGCCGCATAAACTACGGTTATCCCAAATTTAAGAGAAAGCAATAAAGCATCAGCTAGCATGAAAA
AGCCTGAACTCACCGCGACGTCTGTCGAGAAGTTTCTGATCGAAAAGTTCGACAGCGTCTCCGACCTGAT
GCAGCTCTCGGAGGGCGAAGAATCTCGTGCTTTCAGCTTCGATGTAGGAGGGCGTGGATATGTCCTGCGG
GTAAATAGCTGCGCCGATGGTTTCTACAAAGATCGTTATGTTTATCGGCACTTTGCATCGGCCGCGCTCC
CGATTCCGGAAGTGCTTGACATTGGGGAATTTAGCGAGAGCCTGACCTATTGCATCTCCCGCCGTGCACA
GGGTGTCACGTTGCAAGACCTGCCTGAAACCGAACTGCCCGCTGTTCTGCAGCCGGTCGCGGAGGCAATG
GATGCGATCGCTGCGGCCGATCTTAGCCAGACGAGCGGGTTCGGCCCATTCGGACCGCAAGGAATCGGTC
AATACACTACATGGCGTGATTTTATATGCGCGATTGCTGATCCCCATGTGTATCACTGGCAAACTGTGAT
GGACGACACCGTCAGTGCGTCCGTCGCGCAGGCTCTCGATGAGCTGATGCTTTGGGCCGAGGACTGCCCC
GAAGTCCGGCACCTCGTGCACGCGGATTTCGGCTCCAACAATGTCCTGACGGACAATGGCCGCATAACAG
CGGTCATTGACTGGAGCGAGGCGATGTTCGGGGATTCCCAATACGAGGTCGCCAACATCTTCTTCTGGAG
GCCGTGGTTGGCTTGTATGGAGCAGCAGACGCGCTACTTCGAGCGGAGGCATCCGGAGCTTGCAGGATCG
CCTCGGCTCCGGGCGTATATGCTCCGCATTGGTCTTGACCAACTCTATCAGAGCTTGGTTGACGGCAATT
TCGATGATGCAGCTTGGGCGCAGGGTCGATGCGACGCAATCGTCCGATCCGGAGCCGGGACTGTCGGGCG
TACACAAATCGCCCGCAGAAGCGCGGCCGTCTGGACCGATGGCTGTGTAGAAGTACTCGCCGATAGTGGA
AACCGACGCCCCAGCACTCGTCCGAGGGCAAAGGAATAGCTCGAGTGCCCATTTAGTTGGCTTTTCCCTT
GTCTCGTGTCTTTTCCGTGGAAAGGTTCCCGGAGTAATCTGATGGCACAGCAGGGAGGTGCGCCTGCAGG
TTGGTTAGGAAGGGGGGATGATGTAAAAGAAGAAAATGGGGGGATTCGAGCCCCGCACAGGTCTCTCAAA
TTGGATGCATAGCTTGAGTATTCTATAGTGTCACCTAAATAGCTTGGCGTAATCATGGTCATAGCTGTTT
CCTGTGTGAAATTGTTATCCGCTCACAATTCCACACAACATACGAGCCGGAAGCATAAAGTGTAAAGCCT
GGGGTGCCTAATGAGTGAGCTAACTCACATTAATTGCGTTGCGCTCACTGCCCGCTTTCCAGTCGGGAAA
CCTGTCGTGCCAGCTGCATTAATGAATCGGCCAACGCGCGGGGAGAGGCGGTTTGCGTATTGGGCGCTCT
TCCGCTTCCTCGCTCACTGACTCGCTGCGCTCGGTCGTTCGGCTGCGGCGAGCGGTATCAGCTCACTCAA
AGGCGGTAATACGGTTATCCACAGAATCAGGGGATAACGCAGGAAAGAACATGTGAGCAAAAGGCCAGCA
AAAGGCCAGGAACCGTAAAAAGGCCGCGTTGCTGGCGTTTTTCCATAGGCTCCGCCCCCCTGACGAGCAT
CACAAAAATCGACGCTCAAGTCAGAGGTGGCGAAACCCGACAGGACTATAAAGATACCAGGCGTTTCCCC
CTGGAAGCTCCCTCGTGCGCTCTCCTGTTCCGACCCTGCCGCTTACCGGATACCTGTCCGCCTTTCTCCC
TTCGGGAAGCGTGGCGCTTTCTCATAGCTCACGCTGTAGGTATCTCAGTTCGGTGTAGGTCGTTCGCTCC
AAGCTGGGCTGTGTGCACGAACCCCCCGTTCAGCCCGACCGCTGCGCCTTATCCGGTAACTATCGTCTTG
AGTCCAACCCGGTAAGACACGACTTATCGCCACTGGCAGCAGCCACTGGTAACAGGATTAGCAGAGCGAG
GTATGTAGGCGGTGCTACAGAGTTCTTGAAGTGGTGGCCTAACTACGGCTACACTAGAAGAACAGTATTT
GGTATCTGCGCTCTGCTGAAGCCAGTTACCTTCGGAAAAAGAGTTGGTAGCTCTTGATCCGGCAAACAAA
CCACCGCTGGTAGCGGTGGTTTTTTTGTTTGCAAGCAGCAGATTACGCGCAGAAAAAAAGGATCTCAAGA
AGATCCTTTGATCTTTTCTACGGGGTCTGACGCTCAGTGGAACGAAAACTCACGTTAAGGGATTTTGGTC
ATGAGATTATCAAAAAGGATCTTCACCTAGATCCTTTTAAATTAAAAATGAAGTTTTAAATCAATCTAAA
GTATATATGAGTAAACTTGGTCTGACAGTTACCAATGCTTAATCAGTGAGGCACCTATCTCAGCGATCTG
TCTATTTCGTTCATCCATAGTTGCCTGACTCCCCGTCGTGTAGATAATTACGATACGGGAGGGCTTACCA
TCTGGCCCCAGTGCTGCAATGATACCGCGAGACCCACGCTCACCGGCTCCAGATTTATCAGCAATAAACC
AGCCAGCCGGAAGGGCCGAGCGCAGAAGTGGTCCTGCAACTTTATCCGCCTCCATCCAGTCTATTAATTG
TTGCCGGGAAGCTAGAGTAAGTAGTTCGCCAGTTAATAGTTTGCGCAACGTTGTTGCCATTGCTACAGGC
ATCGTGGTGTCACGCTCGTCGTTTGGTATGGCTTCATTCAGCTCCGGTTCCCAACGATCAAGGCGAGTTA
CATGATCCCCCATGTTGTGCAAAAAAGCGGTTAGCTCCTTCGGTCCTCCGATCGTTGTCAGAAGTAAGTT
GGCCGCAGTGTTATCACTCATGGTTATGGCAGCACTGCATAATTCTCTTACTGTCATGCCATCCGTAAGA
TGCTTTTCTGTGACTGGTGAGTACTCAACCAAGTCATTCTGAGAATAGTGTATGCGGCGACCGAGTTGCT
CTTGCCCGGCGTCAATACGGGATAATACCGCGCCACATAGCAGAACTTTAAAAGTGCTCATCATTGGAAA
ACGTTCTTCGGGGCGAAAACTCTCAAGGATCTTACCGCTGTTGAGATCCAGTTCGATGTAACCCACTCGT
GCACCCAACTGATCTTCAGCATCTTTTACTTTCACCAGCGTTTCTGGGTGAGCAAAAACAGGAAGGCAAA
ATGCCGCAAAAAAGGGAATAAGGGCGACACGGAAATGTTGAATACTCATACTCTTCCTTTTTCAATATTA
TTGAAGCATTTATCAGGGTTATTGTCTCATGAGCGGATACATATTTGAATGTATTTAGAAAAATAAACAA
ATAGGGGTTCCGCGCACATTTCCCCGAAAAGTGCCACCTGATGCGGTGTGAAATACCGCACAGATGCGTA
AGGAGAAAATACCGCATCAGGAAATTGTAAGCGTTAATATTTTGTTAAAATTCGCGTTAAATTTTTGTTA
AATCAGCTCATTTTTTAACCAATAGGCCGAAATCGGCAAAATCCCTTATAAATCAAAAGAATAGACCGAG
ATAGGGT
[37 nt withheld, positions 6308-6344]
AAAGAACGTGGACTCCAACGTCAAAGG
[49 nt withheld, positions 6372-6420]
T
[91 nt withheld, positions 6422-6512]
G
[98 nt withheld, positions 6514-6611]
ACTTAATGCGCCGCTACAGGGCGCGTCCATTCGCCATTCAGGCTGCGCAACTGTTGGGAAGGGCGATCGG
TGCGGGCCTCTTCGCTATTACGCCAGCTGGCGAAAGGGGGATGTGCTGCAAGGCGATTAAGTTGGGTAAC
GCCAGGGTTTTCCCAGTCACGACGTTGTAAAACGACGGCCAGTGAATTGTAATACGACTCACTATA
Features (pLannotate 1.2.2; 15 found; start..end, strand, type, name):
    171..1193    +  CDS            hph: KHYB_ECOLX - Experimental evidence at protein level: Swiss-Prot protein existence level 1. The aminoglycoside phosphotransferases achieve inactivation of their antibiotic substrates by phosphorylation. Only phosphorylates hygromycin and closely related compounds such as demethyl analogs and destomycin. From Escherichia coli.
   1590..2321    +  CDS            TagRFP-T: TagRFP-T is a basic (constitutively fluorescent) red fluorescent protein published in 2008, derived from Entacmaea quadricolor. It has low acid sensitivity.
   2724..3746    +  CDS            hph: KHYB_ECOLX - Experimental evidence at protein level: Swiss-Prot protein existence level 1. The aminoglycoside phosphotransferases achieve inactivation of their antibiotic substrates by phosphorylation. Only phosphorylates hygromycin and closely related compounds such as demethyl analogs and destomycin. From Escherichia coli.
   3942..3960    -  promoter       SP6 promoter: promoter for bacteriophage SP6 RNA polymerase
   4002..4018    -  protein_bind   lac operator: The lac repressor binds to the lac operator to inhibit transcription in E. coli. This inhibition can be relieved by adding lactose or isopropyl-β-D-thiogalactopyranoside (IPTG). lac repressor encoded by lacI
   4026..4056    -  promoter       lac promoter: promoter for the E. coli lac operon
   4071..4092    -  protein_bind   CAP binding site: CAP binding activates transcription in the presence of cAMP. E. coli catabolite activator protein
   4105..4197    -  CDS            lacI (fragment): lac repressor; lacI; The lac repressor binds to the lac operator to inhibit transcription in E. coli. This inhibition can be relieved by adding lactose or isopropyl-β-D-thiogalactopyranoside (IPTG).
   4380..4968    -  rep_origin     ori: high-copy-number ColE1/pMB1/pBR322/pUC origin of replication
   5139..5999    -  CDS            AmpR: β-lactamase; bla; confers resistance to ampicillin, carbenicillin, and related antibiotics
   6000..6104    -  promoter       AmpR promoter: bla
   6131..6181    +  misc_feature   bom (fragment): basis of mobility region from pBR322
   6182..6637    -  rep_origin     f1 ori (sequence partly withheld): f1 bacteriophage origin of replication; arrow indicates direction of (+) strand synthesis
   6641..6798    -  CDS            lacZα (fragment): LacZα fragment of β-galactosidase; lacZ fragment
   6801..2       +  promoter       T7 promoter (across the origin): promoter for bacteriophage T7 RNA polymerase
