[The description below was written by a language model from this plasmid's Addgene catalogue record and pLannotate feature annotations shown in this document.]
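Description:
pPOTv7-hygro-tagRFPt is a template plasmid from the pPOT ("PCR only tagging") series, designed for tagging genes at their endogenous loci in Trypanosoma brucei. It is not meant to be maintained in the parasite. Instead, it serves as a PCR template from which a tag-plus-marker fragment is amplified, typically with long primers carrying homology to the target gene so that the product integrates by homologous recombination. In E. coli it is propagated as a high-copy plasmid through a ColE1/pUC-type origin and selected with ampicillin via the β-lactamase gene. The backbone also carries typical cloning-vector remnants: an f1 origin, lacZα and lacI fragments, lac promoter/operator elements, and flanking T7 and SP6 promoters. None of these play a stated role in the tagging application.

The payload is a synthetic TagRFP-T coding sequence, a constitutively fluorescent red protein derived from Entacmaea quadricolor, cloned between retained HindIII and BamHI sites so the tag module can be exchanged. The feature table shows a hygromycin phosphotransferase (hph) gene on each side of the tag in the same orientation. This layout is consistent with one plasmid serving both N- and C-terminal tagging: amplifying marker-then-tag or tag-then-marker would give the appropriate cassette, although the record does not spell this out. No dedicated promoter is annotated, and the catalogue lists expression as "read through". This implies that the tagged gene and resistance marker rely on transcription at the integration locus, in keeping with polycistronic transcription in trypanosomatids. The intergenic processing sequences presumably lying between the annotated genes are not identified in the table. The construct is part of a toolkit for protein localisation and functional analysis in trypanosomatids, here giving hygromycin-selectable red fluorescent fusions.
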