Addgene plasmid #201084: pPOTv7-hygro-tagRFPt
Purpose: Trypanosoma brucei PCR only tagging (pPOT) vector for endogenous gene tagging
Depositing lab: Samuel Dean. Depositing organization: University of Warwick. Publication: A comprehensive toolkit for protein localization and functional analysis in trypanosomatids. Paterou A, Saez Conde J, Tyc J, Sunter JD, Vaughan S, Gull K, Dean S. Open Biol. 2025 Apr;15(4):240361. doi: 10.1098/rsob.240361. Epub 2025 Apr 2. PubMed 40169015.
Backbone
  Vector backbone: pPOT
  Vector type: Unspecified
Growth in bacteria
  Bacterial resistance: Ampicillin, 100 μg/mL
  Growth temperature: 37°C
  Growth strain: NEB Stable
  Copy number: High Copy
Gene/Insert
  Gene/Insert name: tagRFPt
  Species: Synthetic
  Promoter: read through
  Cloning method: Restriction Enzyme; 5′ cloning site HindIII (not destroyed); 3′ cloning site BamHI (not destroyed)
  Sequencing primers: 5′ cTATGGGTTCTGGTAGTG; 3′ cTTAACTACCCGATCCTG
Terms and licenses: Academic/Nonprofit Terms; Industry Terms: Not Available to Industry
Depositor comments: Please visit https://doi.org/10.1101/2023.04.21.537815 for bioRxiv preprint.
How to cite: pPOTv7-hygro-tagRFPt was a gift from Samuel Dean (Addgene plasmid # 201084 ; http://n2t.net/addgene:201084 ; RRID:Addgene_201084)
